>Addgene plasmid #89484 | beta Synuclein-VC | addgene full sequence | sequence record 176941 | Addgene NGS Result
TCGACGGATCGGGAGATCTCCCGATCCCCTATGGTGCACTCTCAGTACAATCTGCTCTGATGCCGCATAG
TTAAGCCAGTATCTGCTCCCTGCTTGTGTGTTGGAGGTCGCTGAGTAGTGCGCGAGCAAAATTTAAGCTA
CAACAAGGCAAGGCTTGACCGACAATTGCATGAAGAATCTGCTTAGGGTTAGGCGTTTTGCGCTGCTTCG
CGATGTACGGGCCAGATATACGCGTTGACATTGATTATTGACTAGTTATTAATAGTAATCAATTACGGGG
TCATTAGTTCATAGCCCATATATGGAGTTCCGCGTTACATAACTTACGGTAAATGGCCCGCCTGGCTGAC
CGCCCAACGACCCCCGCCCATTGACGTCAATAATGACGTATGTTCCCATAGTAACGCCAATAGGGACTTT
CCATTGACGTCAATGGGTGGAGTATTTACGGTAAACTGCCCACTTGGCAGTACATCAAGTGTATCATATG
CCAAGTACGCCCCCTATTGACGTCAATGACGGTAAATGGCCCGCCTGGCATTATGCCCAGTACATGACCT
TATGGGACTTTCCTACTTGGCAGTACATCTACGTATTAGTCATCGCTATTACCATGGTGATGCGGTTTTG
GCAGTACATCAATGGGCGTGGATAGCGGTTTGACTCACGGGGATTTCCAAGTCTCCACCCCATTGACGTC
AATGGGAGTTTGTTTTGGCACCAAAATCAACGGGACTTTCCAAAATGTCGTAACAACTCCGCCCCATTGA
CGCAAATGGGCGGTAGGCGTGTACGGTGGGAGGTCTATATAAGCAGAGCTCTCTGGCTAACTAGAGAACC
CACTGCTTACTGGCTTATCGAAATTAATACGACTCACTATAGGGAGACCCAAGCTGGCTAGCGTTTAAAC
GGCCTTAAGATGGACGTGTTCATGAAGGGCCTGTCCATGGCCAAGGAGGGCGTCGTGGCAGCCGCGGAGA
AAACCAAGCAGGGGGTCACCGAGGCGGCGGAGAAGACCAAGGAGGGCGTCCTCTACGTCGGAAGCAAGAC
CCGAGAAGGTGTGGTACAAGGTGTGGCTTCAGTGGCTGAAAAAACCAAGGAACAGGCCTCACATCTGGGA
GGAGCTGTGTTCTCTGGGGCAGGGAACATCGCAGCAGCCACAGGACTGGTGAAGAGGGAGGAATTCCCTA
CTGATCTGAAGCCAGAGGAAGTGGCCCAGGAAGCTGCTGAAGAACCACTGATTGAGCCCCTGATGGAGCC
AGAAGGGGAGAGTTATGAGGACCCACCCCAGGAGGAATATCAGGAGTATGAGCCAGAGGCGCTCGAGAAG
AACGGCATCAAGGCCAACTTCAAGATCCGCCACAACATCGAGGACGGCGGCGTGCAGCTCGCCGACCACT
ACCAGCAGAACACCCCCATCGGCGACGGCCCCGTGCTGCTGCCCGACAACCACTACCTGAGCTACCAGTC
CGCCCTGAGCAAAGACCCCAACGAGAAGCGCGATCACATGGTCCTGCTGGAGTTCGTGACCGCCGCCGGG
ATCACTCTCGGCATGGACGAGCTGTACAAGTAATCTAGAGGGCCCGTTTAAACCCGCTGATCAGCCTCGA
CTGTGCCTTCTAGTTGCCAGCCATCTGTTGTTTGCCCCTCCCCCGTGCCTTCCTTGACCCTGGAAGGTGC
CACTCCCACTGTCCTTTCCTAATAAAATGAGGAAATTGCATCGCATTGTCTGAGTAGGTGTCATTCTATT
CTGGGGGGTGGGGTGGGGCAGGACAGCAAGGGGGAGGATTGGGAAGACAATAGCAGGCATGCTGGGGATG
CGGTGGGCTCTATGGCTTCTGAGGCGGAAAGAACCAGCTGGGGCTCTAGGGGGTATCCCC
[124 nt withheld, positions 1881-2004]
C
[91 nt withheld, positions 2006-2096]
A
[49 nt withheld, positions 2098-2146]
CCTTTGACGTTGGAGTCCACGTTCTTT
[37 nt withheld, positions 2174-2210]
ACCCTATCTCGGTCTATTCTTTTGATTTATAAGGGATTTTGCCGATTTCGGCCTATTGGTTAAAAAATGA
GCTGATTTAACAAAAATTTAACGCGAATTAATTCTGTGGAATGTGTGTCAGTTAGGGTGTGGAAAGTCCC
CAGGCTCCCCAGCAGGCAGAAGTATGCAAAGCATGCATCTCAATTAGTCAGCAACCAGGTGTGGAAAGTC
CCCAGGCTCCCCAGCAGGCAGAAGTATGCAAAGCATGCATCTCAATTAGTCAGCAACCATAGTCCCGCCC
CTAACTCCGCCCATCCCGCCCCTAACTCCGCCCAGTTCCGCCCATTCTCCGCCCCATGGCTGACTAATTT
TTTTTATTTATGCAGAGGCCGAGGCCGCCTCTGCCTCTGAGCTATTCCAGAAGTAGTGAGGAGGCTTTTT
TGGAGGCCTAGGCTTTTGCAAAAAGCTCCCGGGAGCTTGTATATCCATTTTCGGATCTGATCAAGAGACA
GGATGAGGATCGTTTCGCATGATTGAACAAGATGGATTGCACGCAGGTTCTCCGGCCGCTTGGGTGGAGA
GGCTATTCGGCTATGACTGGGCACAACAGACAATCGGCTGCTCTGATGCCGCCGTGTTCCGGCTGTCAGC
GCAGGGGCGCCCGGTTCTTTTTGTCAAGACCGACCTGTCCGGTGCCCTGAATGAACTGCAGGACGAGGCA
GCGCGGCTATCGTGGCTGGCCACGACGGGCGTTCCTTGCGCAGCTGTGCTCGACGTTGTCACTGAAGCGG
GAAGGGACTGGCTGCTATTGGGCGAAGTGCCGGGGCAGGATCTCCTGTCATCTCACCTTGCTCCTGCCGA
GAAAGTATCCATCATGGCTGATGCAATGCGGCGGCTGCATACGCTTGATCCGGCTACCTGCCCATTCGAC
CACCAAGCGAAACATCGCATCGAGCGAGCACGTACTCGGATGGAAGCCGGTCTTGTCGATCAGGATGATC
TGGACGAAGAGCATCAGGGGCTCGCGCCAGCCGAACTGTTCGCCAGGCTCAAGGCGCGCATGCCCGACGG
CGAGGATCTCGTCGTGACCCATGGCGATGCCTGCTTGCCGAATATCATGGTGGAAAATGGCCGCTTTTCT
GGATTCATCGACTGTGGCCGGCTGGGTGTGGCGGACCGCTATCAGGACATAGCGTTGGCTACCCGTGATA
TTGCTGAAGAGCTTGGCGGCGAATGGGCTGACCGCTTCCTCGTGCTTTACGGTATCGCCGCTCCCGATTC
GCAGCGCATCGCCTTCTATCGCCTTCTTGACGAGTTCTTCTGAGCGGGACTCTGGGGTTCGAAATGACCG
ACCAAGCGACGCCCAACCTGCCATCACGAGATTTCGATTCCACCGCCGCCTTCTATGAAAGGTTGGGCTT
CGGAATCGTTTTCCGGGACGCCGGCTGGATGATCCTCCAGCGCGGGGATCTCATGCTGGAGTTCTTCGCC
CACCCCAACTTGTTTATTGCAGCTTATAATGGTTACAAATAAAGCAATAGCATCACAAATTTCACAAATA
AAGCATTTTTTTCACTGCATTCTAGTTGTGGTTTGTCCAAACTCATCAATGTATCTTATCATGTCTGTAT
ACCGTCGACCTCTAGCTAGAGCTTGGCGTAATCATGGTCATAGCTGTTTCCTGTGTGAAATTGTTATCCG
CTCACAATTCCACACAACATACGAGCCGGAAGCATAAAGTGTAAAGCCTGGGGTGCCTAATGAGTGAGCT
AACTCACATTAATTGCGTTGCGCTCACTGCCCGCTTTCCAGTCGGGAAACCTGTCGTGCCAGCTGCATTA
ATGAATCGGCCAACGCGCGGGGAGAGGCGGTTTGCGTATTGGGCGCTCTTCCGCTTCCTCGCTCACTGAC
TCGCTGCGCTCGGTCGTTCGGCTGCGGCGAGCGGTATCAGCTCACTCAAAGGCGGTAATACGGTTATCCA
CAGAATCAGGGGATAACGCAGGAAAGAACATGTGAGCAAAAGGCCAGCAAAAGGCCAGGAACCGTAAAAA
GGCCGCGTTGCTGGCGTTTTTCCATAGGCTCCGCCCCCCTGACGAGCATCACAAAAATCGACGCTCAAGT
CAGAGGTGGCGAAACCCGACAGGACTATAAAGATACCAGGCGTTTCCCCCTGGAAGCTCCCTCGTGCGCT
CTCCTGTTCCGACCCTGCCGCTTACCGGATACCTGTCCGCCTTTCTCCCTTCGGGAAGCGTGGCGCTTTC
TCATAGCTCACGCTGTAGGTATCTCAGTTCGGTGTAGGTCGTTCGCTCCAAGCTGGGCTGTGTGCACGAA
CCCCCCGTTCAGCCCGACCGCTGCGCCTTATCCGGTAACTATCGTCTTGAGTCCAACCCGGTAAGACACG
ACTTATCGCCACTGGCAGCAGCCACTGGTAACAGGATTAGCAGAGCGAGGTATGTAGGCGGTGCTACAGA
GTTCTTGAAGTGGTGGCCTAACTACGGCTACACTAGAAGAACAGTATTTGGTATCTGCGCTCTGCTGAAG
CCAGTTACCTTCGGAAAAAGAGTTGGTAGCTCTTGATCCGGCAAACAAACCACCGCTGGTAGCGGTGGTT
TTTTTGTTTGCAAGCAGCAGATTACGCGCAGAAAAAAAGGATCTCAAGAAGATCCTTTGATCTTTTCTAC
GGGGTCTGACGCTCAGTGGAACGAAAACTCACGTTAAGGGATTTTGGTCATGAGATTATCAAAAAGGATC
TTCACCTAGATCCTTTTAAATTAAAAATGAAGTTTTAAATCAATCTAAAGTATATATGAGTAAACTTGGT
CTGACAGTTACCAATGCTTAATCAGTGAGGCACCTATCTCAGCGATCTGTCTATTTCGTTCATCCATAGT
TGCCTGACTCCCCGTCGTGTAGATAACTACGATACGGGAGGGCTTACCATCTGGCCCCAGTGCTGCAATG
ATACCGCGAGACCCACGCTCACCGGCTCCAGATTTATCAGCAATAAACCAGCCAGCCGGAAGGGCCGAGC
GCAGAAGTGGTCCTGCAACTTTATCCGCCTCCATCCAGTCTATTAATTGTTGCCGGGAAGCTAGAGTAAG
TAGTTCGCCAGTTAATAGTTTGCGCAACGTTGTTGCCATTGCTACAGGCATCGTGGTGTCACGCTCGTCG
TTTGGTATGGCTTCATTCAGCTCCGGTTCCCAACGATCAAGGCGAGTTACATGATCCCCCATGTTGTGCA
AAAAAGCGGTTAGCTCCTTCGGTCCTCCGATCGTTGTCAGAAGTAAGTTGGCCGCAGTGTTATCACTCAT
GGTTATGGCAGCACTGCATAATTCTCTTACTGTCATGCCATCCGTAAGATGCTTTTCTGTGACTGGTGAG
TACTCAACCAAGTCATTCTGAGAATAGTGTATGCGGCGACCGAGTTGCTCTTGCCCGGCGTCAATACGGG
ATAATACCGCGCCACATAGCAGAACTTTAAAAGTGCTCATCATTGGAAAACGTTCTTCGGGGCGAAAACT
CTCAAGGATCTTACCGCTGTTGAGATCCAGTTCGATGTAACCCACTCGTGCACCCAACTGATCTTCAGCA
TCTTTTACTTTCACCAGCGTTTCTGGGTGAGCAAAAACAGGAAGGCAAAATGCCGCAAAAAAGGGAATAA
GGGCGACACGGAAATGTTGAATACTCATACTCTTCCTTTTTCAATATTATTGAAGCATTTATCAGGGTTA
TTGTCTCATGAGCGGATACATATTTGAATGTATTTAGAAAAATAAACAAATAGGGGTTCCGCGCACATTT
CCCCGAAAAGTGCCACCTGACG
Features (pLannotate 1.2.2; 21 found; start..end, strand, type, name):
     30..82      -  misc_feature   bom (fragment): basis of mobility region from pBR322
    237..616     +  enhancer       CMV enhancer: human cytomegalovirus immediate early enhancer
    617..820     +  promoter       CMV promoter: human cytomegalovirus (CMV) immediate early promoter
    816..849     +  LTR            5' LTR (truncated) (fragment): truncated 5' long terminal repeat (LTR) from HIV-1
    865..883     +  promoter       T7 promoter: promoter for bacteriophage T7 RNA polymerase
    920..1321    +  CDS            SNCB: SYUB_HUMAN - Experimental evidence at protein level: Swiss-Prot protein existence level 1. Non-amyloid component of senile plaques found in Alzheimer disease. Could act as a regulator of SNCA aggregation process. Protects neurons from staurosporine and 6-hydroxy dopamine (6OHDA)-stimulated caspase activation in a p53/TP53-dependent manner. Contributes to restore the SNCA anti-apoptotic function abolished by 6OHDA. Not found in the Lewy bodies associated with Parkinson disease. From Homo sapiens (Human).
   1326..1570    +  CDS            VC155 (fragment): C-terminal fragment of mVenus for use in bimolecular fluorescence complementation (BiFC) (Kodama and Hu, 2010)
   1611..1835    +  polyA_signal   bGH poly(A) signal: bovine growth hormone polyadenylation signal
   1839..1860    +  promoter       SV40 promoter (fragment): SV40 enhancer and early promoter
   1881..2309    +  rep_origin     f1 ori (sequence partly withheld): f1 bacteriophage origin of replication; arrow indicates direction of (+) strand synthesis
   2323..2652    +  promoter       SV40 promoter: SV40 enhancer and early promoter
   2719..3510    +  CDS            neo: KKA2_KLEPN - Also known as kan, nptII. Experimental evidence at protein level: Swiss-Prot protein existence level 1. Resistance to kanamycin, neomycin, paromomycin, ribostamycin, butirosin and gentamicin B. From Klebsiella pneumoniae.
   3534..3692    +  CDS            ble (fragment): BLE_KLEPN - Experimental evidence at protein level: Swiss-Prot protein existence level 1. Binding protein with a strong affinity to the bleomycin family of antibiotics. Binds to CL990; an antimitotic-antibiotic compound. From Klebsiella pneumoniae.
   3687..3808    +  polyA_signal   SV40 poly(A) signal: SV40 polyadenylation signal
   3881..3897    -  protein_bind   lac operator: The lac repressor binds to the lac operator to inhibit transcription in E. coli. This inhibition can be relieved by adding lactose or isopropyl-β-D-thiogalactopyranoside (IPTG). lac repressor encoded by lacI
   3905..3935    -  promoter       lac promoter: promoter for the E. coli lac operon
   3950..3971    -  protein_bind   CAP binding site: CAP binding activates transcription in the presence of cAMP. E. coli catabolite activator protein
   3984..4076    -  CDS            lacI (fragment): lac repressor; lacI; The lac repressor binds to the lac operator to inhibit transcription in E. coli. This inhibition can be relieved by adding lactose or isopropyl-β-D-thiogalactopyranoside (IPTG).
   4259..4847    -  rep_origin     ori: high-copy-number ColE1/pMB1/pBR322/pUC origin of replication
   5018..5878    -  CDS            AmpR: β-lactamase; bla; confers resistance to ampicillin, carbenicillin, and related antibiotics
   5879..5983    -  promoter       AmpR promoter: bla
