[The description below was written by a language model from this plasmid's Addgene catalogue record and pLannotate feature annotations shown in this document.]
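Description:
beta Synuclein-VC is a mammalian expression plasmid built on the pcDNA3.1 backbone that produces human beta-synuclein (SNCB) fused at its C terminus to the C-terminal fragment of the yellow fluorescent protein Venus. The SNCB coding sequence, cloned between AflII and XhoI sites, sits downstream of the CMV immediate-early enhancer and promoter, with a T7 promoter just upstream of the insert. It is followed directly by the Venus fragment, annotated as a VC155-type fragment, and transcription ends at the bovine growth hormone polyadenylation signal. In bacteria the plasmid replicates from a high-copy ColE1/pUC-type origin and is selected with ampicillin through the β-lactamase gene; an f1 origin is also present. For stable selection in mammalian cells, an SV40 early promoter drives a neomycin phosphotransferase gene with an SV40 poly(A) signal, conferring G418 resistance. The short matches annotated as an HIV-1 LTR, ble, lacI and bom are fragments, probably incidental backbone homology rather than functional parts.

The Venus fragment is not fluorescent on its own. It is one half of a bimolecular fluorescence complementation (BiFC) pair, in which fluorescence is restored only when a partner protein carrying the N-terminal Venus fragment is brought close to it. The depositor notes that the construct derives from a VN-alpha-synuclein plasmid, so the likely use is co-expression with a VN-tagged synuclein to visualise dimerisation or oligomerisation in living cells. The associated publication compares the toxicity mechanisms of alpha- and beta-synuclein. The sequenced record (6,012 nt) is slightly shorter than the catalogued total size of 6,083 bp.
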