Addgene plasmid #89484: beta Synuclein-VC
Purpose: expresses human beta Synuclein fused to the C-terminal part of Venus
Depositing lab: Tiago Outeiro. Depositing organization: Georg-August-Universitaet Goettingen. Publication: Yeast reveals similar molecular mechanisms underlying alpha- and beta-synuclein toxicity. Tenreiro S, Rosado-Ramos R, Gerhardt E, Favretto F, Magalhaes F, Popova B, Becker S, Zweckstetter M, Braus GH, Outeiro TF. Hum Mol Genet. 2016 Jan 15;25(2):275-90. doi: 10.1093/hmg/ddv470. Epub 2015 Nov 18. PubMed 26586132.
Backbone
  Vector backbone: pcDNA3.1
  Backbone size w/o insert (bp): 5685
  Total vector size (bp): 6083
  Vector type: Mammalian Expression
  Selectable markers: Neomycin (select with G418)
Growth in bacteria
  Bacterial resistance: Ampicillin, 100 μg/mL
  Growth temperature: 37°C
  Growth strain: DH5alpha
  Copy number: Unknown
Gene/Insert
  Gene/Insert name: SNCB
  Species: H. sapiens (human)
  Insert size (bp): 404
  GenBank ID: XM_006714916
  Entrez Gene: SNCB
  Promoter: CMV
  Tag / fusion protein: c-terminal part of Venus (C terminal on backbone)
  Cloning method: Restriction Enzyme; 5′ cloning site AflII (not destroyed); 3′ cloning site XhoI (not destroyed)
  Sequencing primers: 5′ T7; 3′ bGH
Resource information
  A portion of this plasmid was derived from a plasmid made by: Original clone (VN-alpha-Synuclein) comes from Pamela J.McLean.
Terms and licenses: Academic/Nonprofit Terms; Industry Terms: Not Available to Industry
Depositor comments: Original clone (VN-alpha Synuclein) includes already the N-terminal part of venus, and was a gift from Pamela J.McLean.
How to cite: beta Synuclein-VC was a gift from Tiago Outeiro (Addgene plasmid # 89484 ; http://n2t.net/addgene:89484 ; RRID:Addgene_89484)
